Addgene plasmid #147451: pnEA-NpH-HsNot11_371-496_S
Purpose: Bacterial Expression of HsNot11_371-496
Depositing lab: Elisa Izaurralde. Depositing organization: Max Planck Institute for Developmental Biology.
Backbone
  Vector backbone: Unknown
  Vector type: Bacterial Expression
Growth in bacteria
  Bacterial resistance: Ampicillin, 100 μg/mL
  Growth temperature: 37°C
  Growth strain: DH5alpha
  Copy number: Low Copy
Gene/Insert
  Gene/Insert name: HsNot11_371-496 (alt name: C2ORF29)
  Species: H. sapiens (human)
  Entrez Gene: CNOT11 (a.k.a. C2orf29, C40)
  Cloning method: Unknown
Terms and licenses: Academic/Nonprofit Terms; Industry Terms: Not Available to Industry
Depositor comments: ORF extracted from NCBI:NM_017546.4 Plasmids from this collection were made available to the research community and donated after the lab closed. Please note that the sequence provided by the depositing laboratory may be theoretical/predicted or based on Sanger sequencing results. There may be discrepancies between sequencing results obtained by Addgene and the depositor sequence. If an Addgene verified sequence is not available, please contact before placing your order to request that our lab fully sequence the plasmid.
How to cite: pnEA-NpH-HsNot11_371-496_S was a gift from Elisa Izaurralde (Addgene plasmid # 147451 ; http://n2t.net/addgene:147451 ; RRID:Addgene_147451)
