[The description below was written by a language model from this plasmid's Addgene catalogue record and pLannotate feature annotations shown in this document.]
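Description:
pnEA-NpH-HsNot11_371-496_S is a 6,144-nt bacterial expression plasmid for producing a C-terminal fragment (residues 371–496) of human CNOT11 (also called C2orf29), a subunit of the CCR4-NOT deadenylase complex. The catalogue lists the backbone as unknown, but the feature table shows a pET-like, pBR322-derived architecture. It has a ColE1/pMB1-type origin together with the bom region and the rop gene, which keeps copy number low, in line with the low-copy designation in the record. Selection is by ampicillin through the bla gene and its own promoter. Several disrupted fragments of the tetracycline resistance gene and its promoter are annotated, apparently non-functional remnants of the pBR322 parent.

The expression cassette consists of a T7 promoter followed by a lac operator, the T7 gene 10 ribosome binding site, the coding region, and a T7 terminator. A plasmid-borne lacI gene supplies repressor, so transcription should be IPTG-inducible in hosts that provide T7 RNA polymerase. Upstream of the insert, a very short match to a composite TEV/6xHis tag is annotated. This hints at an N-terminal histidine tag, perhaps with a protease site, though the record does not state the tag composition explicitly. The insert was matched by the annotation tool to the mouse Cnot11 orthologue, whereas the catalogue states it is human and derived from the human reference transcript. A short gene 10-related fragment annotated just before the terminator is probably vector-derived sequence. The stated purpose is simply bacterial expression of this fragment. Recombinant protein of this kind is commonly used for biochemical or structural work, but the record does not name a specific application. The depositor notes that the supplied sequence may be theoretical.
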