Features (pLannotate 1.2.2; 20 found; start..end, strand, type, name):
    104..208     +  promoter       AmpR promoter: bla
    209..1069    +  CDS            AmpR: β-lactamase; bla; confers resistance to ampicillin, carbenicillin, and related antibiotics
   1240..1828    +  rep_origin     ori: high-copy-number ColE1/pMB1/pBR322/pUC origin of replication
   2014..2156    -  misc_feature   bom: basis of mobility region from pBR322
   2258..2449    -  CDS            rop: Rop protein, which maintains plasmids at low copy number; rop
   2466..2846    +  CDS            YPB1_ECOLX: Protein predicted: Swiss-Prot protein existence level 4. From Escherichia coli.
   3088..3712    -  CDS            TcR (fragment): tetracycline efflux protein; tet; confers resistance to tetracycline
   3727..3748    -  protein_bind   CAP binding site: CAP binding activates transcription in the presence of cAMP. E. coli catabolite activator protein
   3761..4843    -  CDS            lacI: lac repressor; lacI; The lac repressor binds to the lac operator to inhibit transcription in E. coli. This inhibition can be relieved by adding lactose or isopropyl-β-D-thiogalactopyranoside (IPTG).
   4844..4921    -  promoter       lacI promoter: lacI
   4929..5208    -  CDS            TcR (fragment): tetracycline efflux protein; tet; confers resistance to tetracycline
   5230..5248    +  promoter       T7 promoter: promoter for bacteriophage T7 RNA polymerase
   5249..5273    +  protein_bind   lac operator: The lac repressor binds to the lac operator to inhibit transcription in E. coli. This inhibition can be relieved by adding lactose or isopropyl-β-D-thiogalactopyranoside (IPTG). lac repressor encoded by lacI
   5288..5310    +  RBS            RBS: efficient ribosome binding site from bacteriophage T7 gene 10 (Olins and Rangwala, 1989)
   5329..5345    +  CDS            capTEV™ (fragment): composite tag for in vivo biotinylation, TEV protease cleavage, and 6xHis tagging
   5422..5799    +  CDS            Cnot11 (fragment): CNO11_MOUSE - Also known as D1Bwg0212e. Experimental evidence at protein level: Swiss-Prot protein existence level 1. Component of the CCR4-NOT complex which is one of the major cellular mRNA deadenylases and is linked to various cellular processes including bulk mRNA degradation, miRNA-mediated repression, translational repression during translational initiation and general transcription regulation. Additional complex functions may be a consequence of its influence on mRNA expression. Is required for the association of CNOT10 with the CCR4-NOT complex. Seems not to be required for complex dea
   5828..5877    +  CDS            SET1 (fragment): solubility-enhancement tag derived from T7 phage gene 10B
   5885..5932    +  terminator     T7 terminator: transcription terminator for bacteriophage T7 RNA polymerase
   5955..6059    -  CDS            TcR (fragment): tetracycline efflux protein; tet; confers resistance to tetracycline
   6107..6135    -  promoter       tet promoter: E. coli promoter for tetracycline efflux protein gene
>Addgene plasmid #147451 | pnEA-NpH-HsNot11_371-496_S | depositor full sequence | sequence record 289898 | Full Sequence
TTCTTGAAGACGAAAGGGCCTCGTGATACGCCTATTTTTATAGGTTAATGTCATGATAATAATGGTTTCT
TAGACGTCAGGTGGCACTTTTCGGGGAAATGTGCGCGGAACCCCTATTTGTTTATTTTTCTAAATACATT
CAAATATGTATCCGCTCATGAGACAATAACCCTGATAAATGCTTCAATAATATTGAAAAAGGAAGAGTAT
GAGTATTCAACATTTCCGTGTCGCCCTTATTCCCTTTTTTGCGGCATTTTGCCTTCCTGTTTTTGCTCAC
CCAGAAACGCTGGTGAAAGTAAAAGATGCTGAAGATCAGTTGGGTGCACGAGTGGGTTACATCGAACTGG
ATCTCAACAGCGGTAAGATCCTTGAGAGTTTTCGCCCCGAAGAACGTTTTCCAATGATGAGCACTTTTAA
AGTTCTGCTATGTGGCGCGGTATTATCCCGTGTTGACGCCGGGCAAGAGCAACTCGGTCGCCGCATACAC
TATTCTCAGAATGACTTGGTTGAGTACTCACCAGTCACAGAAAAGCATCTTACGGATGGCATGACAGTAA
GAGAATTATGCAGTGCTGCCATAACCATGAGTGATAACACTGCGGCCAACTTACTTCTGACAACGATCGG
AGGACCGAAGGAGCTAACCGCTTTTTTGCACAACATGGGGGATCATGTAACTCGCCTTGATCGTTGGGAA
CCGGAGCTGAATGAAGCCATACCAAACGACGAGCGTGACACCACGATGCCTGCAGCAATGGCAACAACGT
TGCGCAAACTATTAACTGGCGAACTACTTACTCTAGCTTCCCGGCAACAATTAATAGACTGGATGGAGGC
GGATAAAGTTGCAGGACCACTTCTGCGCTCGGCCCTTCCGGCTGGCTGGTTTATTGCTGATAAATCTGGA
GCCGGTGAGCGTGGGTCTCGCGGTATCATTGCAGCACTGGGGCCAGATGGTAAGCCCTCCCGTATCGTAG
TTATCTACACGACGGGGAGTCAGGCAACTATGGATGAACGAAATAGACAGATCGCTGAGATAGGTGCCTC
ACTGATTAAGCATTGGTAACTGTCAGACCAAGTTTACTCATATATACTTTAGATTGATTTAAAACTTCAT
TTTTAATTTAAAAGGATCTAGGTGAAGATCCTTTTTGATAATCTCATGACCAAAATCCCTTAACGTGAGT
TTTCGTTCCACTGAGCGTCAGACCCCGTAGAAAAGATCAAAGGATCTTCTTGAGATCCTTTTTTTCTGCG
CGTAATCTGCTGCTTGCAAACAAAAAAACCACCGCTACCAGCGGTGGTTTGTTTGCCGGATCAAGAGCTA
CCAACTCTTTTTCCGAAGGTAACTGGCTTCAGCAGAGCGCAGATACCAAATACTGTCCTTCTAGTGTAGC
CGTAGTTAGGCCACCACTTCAAGAACTCTGTAGCACCGCCTACATACCTCGCTCTGCTAATCCTGTTACC
AGTGGCTGCTGCCAGTGGCGATAAGTCGTGTCTTACCGGGTTGGACTCAAGACGATAGTTACCGGATAAG
GCGCAGCGGTCGGGCTGAACGGGGGGTTCGTGCACACAGCCCAGCTTGGAGCGAACGACCTACACCGAAC
TGAGATACCTACAGCGTGAGCTATGAGAAAGCGCCACGCTTCCCGAAGGGAGAAAGGCGGACAGGTATCC
GGTAAGCGGCAGGGTCGGAACAGGAGAGCGCACGAGGGAGCTTCCAGGGGGAAACGCCTGGTATCTTTAT
AGTCCTGTCGGGTTTCGCCACCTCTGACTTGAGCGTCGATTTTTGTGATGCTCGTCAGGGGGGCGGAGCC
TATGGAAAAACGCCAGCAACGCGGCCTTTTTACGGTTCCTGGCCTTTTGCTGGCCTTTTGCTCACATGTT
CTTTCCTGCGTTATCCCCTGATTCTGTGGATAACCGTATTACCGCCTTTGAGTGAGCTGATACCGCTCGC
CGCAGCCGAACGACCGAGCGCAGCGAGTCAGTGAGCGAGGAAGCGGAAGAGCGCCTGATGCGGTATTTTC
TCCTTACGCATCTGTGCGGTATTTCACACCGCATATATGGTGCACTCTCAGTACAATCTGCTCTGATGCC
GCATAGTTAAGCCAGTATACACTCCGCTATCGCTACGTGACTGGGTCATGGCTGCGCCCCGACACCCGCC
AACACCCGCTGACGCGCCCTGACGGGCTTGTCTGCTCCCGGCATCCGCTTACAGACAAGCTGTGACCGTC
TCCGGGAGCTGCATGTGTCAGAGGTTTTCACCGTCATCACCGAAACGCGCGAGGCAGCTGCGGTAAAGCT
CATCAGCGTGGTCGTGAAGCGATTCACAGATGTCTGCCTGTTCATCCGCGTCCAGCTCGTTGAGTTTCTC
CAGAAGCGTTAATGTCTGGCTTCTGATAAAGCGGGCCATGTTAAGGGCGGTTTTTTCCTGTTTGGTCACT
GATGCCTCCGTGTAAGGGGGATTTCTGTTCATGGGGGTAATGATACCGATGAAACGAGAGAGGATGCTCA
CGATACGGGTTACTGATGATGAACATGCCCGGTTACTGGAACGTTGTGAGGGTAAACAACTGGCGGTATG
GATGCGGCGGGACCAGAGAAAAATCACTCAGGGTCAATGCCAGCGCTTCGTTAATACAGATGTAGGTGTT
CCACAGGGTAGCCAGCAGCATCCTGCGATGCAGATCCGGAACATAATGGTGCAGGGCGCTGACTTCCGCG
TTTCCAGACTTTACGAAACACGGAAACCGAAGACCATTCATGTTGTTGCTCAGGTCGCAGACGTTTTGCA
GCAGCAGTCGCTTCACGTTCGCTCGCGTATCGGTGATTCATTCTGCTAACCAGTAAGGCAACCCCGCCAG
CCTAGCCGGGTCCTCAACGACAGGAGCACGATCATGCGCACCCGTGGCCAGGACCCAACGCTGCCCGAGA
TGCGCCGCGTGCGGCTGCTGGAGATGGCGGACGCGATGGATATGTTCTGCCAAGGGTTGGTTTGCGCATT
CACAGTTCTCCGCAAGAATTGATTGGCTCCAATTCTTGGAGTGGTGAATCCGTTAGCGAGGTGCCGCCGG
CTTCCATTCAGGTCGAGGTGGCCCGGCTCCATGCACCGCGACGCAACGCGGGGAGGCAGACAAGGTATAG
GGCGGCGCCTACAATCCATGCCAACCCGTTCCATGTGCTCGCCGAGGCGGCATAAATCGCCGTGACGATC
AGCGGTCCAGTGATCGAAGTTAGGCTGGTAAGAGCCGCGAGCGATCCTTGAAGCTGTCCCTGATGGTCGT
CATCTACCTGCCTGGACAGCATGGCCTGCAACGCGGGCATCCCGATGCCGCCGGAAGCGAGAAGAATCAT
AATGGGGAAGGCCATCCAGCCTCGCGTCGCGAACGCCAGCAAGACGTAGCCCAGCGCGTCGGCCGCCATG
CCGGCGATAATGGCCTGCTTCTCGCCGAAACGTTTGGTGGCGGGACCAGTGACGAAGGCTTGAGCGAGGG
CGTGCAAGATTCCGAATACCGCAAGCGACAGGCCGATCATCGTCGCGCTCCAGCGAAAGCGGTCCTCGCC
GAAAATGACCCAGAGCGCTGCCGGCACCTGTCCTACGAGTTGCATGATAAAGAAGACAGTCATAAGTGCG
GCGACGATAGTCATGCCCCGCGCCCACCGGAAGGAGCTGACTGGGTTGAAGGCTCTCAAGGGCATCGGTC
GAGATCCCGGTGCCTAATGAGTGAGCTAACTTACATTAATTGCGTTGCGCTCACTGCCCGCTTTCCAGTC
GGGAAACCTGTCGTGCCAGCTGCATTAATGAATCGGCCAACGCGCGGGGAGAGGCGGTTTGCGTATTGGG
CGCCAGGGTGGTTTTTCTTTTCACCAGTGAGACGGGCAACAGCTGATTGCCCTTCACCGCCTGGCCCTGA
GAGAGTTGCAGCAAGCGGTCCACGCTGGTTTGCCCCAGCAGGCGAAAATCCTGTTTGATGGTGGTTAACG
GCGGGATATAACATGAGCTGTCTTCGGTATCGTCGTATCCCACTACCGAGATATCCGCACCAACGCGCAG
CCCGGACTCGGTAATGGCGCGCATTGCGCCCAGCGCCATCTGATCGTTGGCAACCAGCATCGCAGTGGGA
ACGATGCCCTCATTCAGCATTTGCATGGTTTGTTGAAAACCGGACATGGCACTCCAGTCGCCTTCCCGTT
CCGCTATCGGCTGAATTTGATTGCGAGTGAGATATTTATGCCAGCCAGCCAGACGCAGACGCGCCGAGAC
AGAACTTAATGGGCCCGCTAACAGCGCGATTTGCTGGTGACCCAATGCGACCAGATGCTCCACGCCCAGT
CGCGTACCGTCTTCATGGGAGAAAATAATACTGTTGATGGGTGTCTGGTCAGAGACATCAAGAAATAACG
CCGGAACATTAGTGCAGGCAGCTTCCACAGCAATGGCATCCTGGTCATCCAGCGGATAGTTAATGATCAG
CCCACTGACGCGTTGCGCGAGAAGATTGTGCACCGCCGCTTTACAGGCTTCGACGCCGCTTCGTTCTACC
ATCGACACCACCACGCTGGCACCCAGTTGATCGGCGCGAGATTTAATCGCCGCGACAATTTGCGACGGCG
CGTGCAGGGCCAGACTGGAGGTGGCAACGCCAATCAGCAACGACTGTTTGCCCGCCAGTTGTTGTGCCAC
GCGGTTGGGAATGTAATTCAGCTCCGCCATCGCCGCTTCCACTTTTTCCCGCGTTTTCGCAGAAACGTGG
CTGGCCTGGTTCACCACGCGGGAAACGGTCTGATAAGAGACACCGGCATACTCTGCGACATCGTATAACG
TTACTGGTTTCACATTCACCACCCTGAATTGACTCTCTTCCGGGCGCTATCATGCCATACCGCGAAAGGT
TTTGCGCCATTCGATGGTGTCCGGGATCTCGACGCTCTCCCTTATGCGACTCCTGCATTAGGAAGCAGCC
CAGTAGTAGGTTGAGGCCGTTGAGCACCGCCGCCGCAAGGAATGGTGCATGCAAGGAGATGGCGCCCAAC
AGTCCCCCGGCCACGGGGCCTGCCACCATACCCACGCCGAAACAAGCGCTCATGAGCCCGAAGTGGCGAG
CCCGATCTTCCCCATCGGTGATGTCGGCGATATAGGCGCCAGCAACCGCACCTGTGGCGCCGGTGATGCC
GGCCACGATGCGTCCGGCGTAGAGGATCGAGATCTCGATCCCGCGAAATTAATACGACTCACTATAGGGG
AATTGTGAGCGGATAACAATTCCCCACTAGTAATAATTTTGTTTAACTTTAAGAAGGAGATATACCATGG
GCAGCAGCCATCATCATCATCATCACAGCAGCGGTACCGGCAGCGGCCTGGAAGTTCTGTTCCAGGGGCC
CCATATGCTCGAGCTTAAGCAATTGGGATCCGTGGAAAACAACCCTTTAGTCGCTATAGAAATGTTGCTG
AAATTAATGCAGTCAAGCCAGATCACTGAGTATTTCTCTGTCCTGGTCAATATGGACATGTCTTTACATT
CAATGGAAGTTGTAAATCGACTAACTACAGCTGTTGATCTACCTCCTGAATTTATTCACCTTTATATATC
AAATTGCATCTCTACTTGTGAACAGATTAAGGATAAATATATGCAGAATCGGTTGGTGCGTCTTGTGTGT
GTGTTTCTCCAATCCTTGATCCGTAACAAAATTATTAATGTACAGGATTTGTTTATAGAAGTGCAGGCAT
TCTGTATTGAATTCAGTAGGATACGAGAAGCTGCTGGTCTTTTCCGGTTGTTGAAGACATAATCTAGAGC
TAGCCCTAGGAGATCCGGCTGCTAACAAAGCCCGAAAGGAAGCTGAGTTGGCTGCTGCCACCGCTGAGCA
ATAACTAGCATAACCCCTTGGGGCCTCTAAACGGGTCTTGAGGGGTTTTTTGCTGAAAGGAGGAACTATA
TCCGGATATCCCGCAAGAGGCCCGGCAGTACCGGCATAACCAAGCCTATGCCTACAGCATCCAGGGTGAC
GGTGCCGAGGATGACGATGAGCGCATTGTTAGATTTCATACACGGTGCCTGACTGCGTTAGCAATTTAAC
TGTGATAAACTACCGCATTAAAGCTTATCGATGATAAGCTGTCAAACATGAGAA
